Addgene plasmid #227538: pEPMS1CB0014
Purpose: Level 1 - Position 1 with 35S promoter and terminator for plant expression
Depositing lab: Nicola Patron. Depositing organization: Earlham Institute. Publication: Biosynthesis and bioactivity of anti-inflammatory triterpenoids in Calendula officinalis. Golubova D, Salmon M, Su H, Tansley C, Kaithakottil GG, Linsmith G, Schudoma C, Swarbreck D, O'Connell MA, Patron NJ. Nat Commun. 2025 Jul 28;16(1):6941. doi: 10.1038/s41467-025-62269-w. PubMed 40721615.
Backbone
  Vector backbone: pICH47732
  Vector type: Plant Expression
Growth in bacteria
  Bacterial resistance: Ampicillin, 100 μg/mL
  Growth temperature: 37°C
  Growth strain: DH5alpha
  Copy number: High Copy
Gene/Insert
  Gene/Insert name: 35Sshort_TMV_LsTXSS_35S
  Species: Lactuca sativa
  Mutation: BsaI sites removed by silent mutation
  Promoter: 35Sshort_TMV (pICH51277)
  Cloning method: Restriction Enzyme; 5′ cloning site BsaI (destroyed during cloning); 3′ cloning site BsaI (destroyed during cloning)
Terms and licenses: Academic/Nonprofit Terms; Industry Terms: Not Available to Industry
How to cite: pEPMS1CB0014 was a gift from Nicola Patron (Addgene plasmid # 227538 ; http://n2t.net/addgene:227538 ; RRID:Addgene_227538)
