[The description below was written by a language model from this plasmid's Addgene catalogue record and pLannotate feature annotations shown in this document.]
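Description:
pEPMS1CB0014 is a Golden Gate (MoClo-style) Level 1, Position 1 plant expression construct built in the pICH47732 backbone, a binary vector that carries its payload between nopaline-type left and right T-DNA border repeats so that it can be delivered into plant cells by Agrobacterium. The backbone combines a high-copy ColE1/pUC-type origin for propagation in E. coli with the broad-host-range IncP oriV and its trfA replication initiator gene, which support maintenance in Agrobacterium. Selection in bacteria is by ampicillin or carbenicillin through the bla (AmpR) gene and its promoter. No plant selectable marker is annotated within the T-DNA.

The payload is a single transcription unit named 35Sshort_TMV_LsTXSS_35S. A short cauliflower mosaic virus 35S promoter drives strong constitutive transcription. It is followed by the tobacco mosaic virus Ω 5′ leader as a translational enhancer, then the LsTXSS coding sequence from lettuce (Lactuca sativa), and finally the CaMV 35S polyadenylation signal and terminator. The record does not spell out the gene name. The automated annotation matches the roughly 2.3 kb open reading frame to dammarenediol synthase of Panax ginseng by similarity, which suggests an oxidosqualene cyclase-type triterpene synthase. That label and the short "SET1" and "TetR" fragments are homology hits, not designed features. Internal BsaI sites in the coding sequence were removed by silent mutation to allow the BsaI-based assembly, and the flanking BsaI cloning sites were destroyed during that assembly.

The construct is intended for expression of this enzyme in plants, in the context of work on triterpenoid biosynthesis. As a Position 1 Level 1 module, it can also be combined with other transcription units in higher-level multigene assemblies.
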