Features (pLannotate 1.2.2; 14 found; start..end, strand, type, name):
     42..66      +  misc_feature   RB T-DNA repeat: right border repeat from nopaline C58 T-DNA
    178..198     -  CDS            TetR (fragment): tetracycline resistance regulatory protein; tetR
    225..1370    -  CDS            trfA: TRFA_ECOLX - Experimental evidence at protein level: Swiss-Prot protein existence level 1. Also involved in plasmid copy number control, promoting intermolecular coupling of protein bound iterons at oriV, which inhibits replication initiation. From Escherichia coli.
   1706..2294    -  rep_origin     ori: high-copy-number ColE1/pMB1/pBR322/pUC origin of replication
   2465..3325    -  CDS            AmpR: β-lactamase; bla; confers resistance to ampicillin, carbenicillin, and related antibiotics
   3326..3430    -  promoter       AmpR promoter: bla
   3517..4148    -  rep_origin     oriV: incP origin of replication
   4240..4264    +  misc_feature   LB T-DNA repeat: left border repeat from nopaline C58 T-DNA
   4450..4795    +  promoter       CaMV 35S promoter: strong constitutive promoter from cauliflower mosaic virus
   4747..4793    +  promoter       minimal CaMV 35S promoter: minimal 35S promoter from cauliflower mosaic virus
   4824..4877    +  misc_feature   TMV Ω: translational enhancer from the tobacco mosaic virus 5'-leader sequence (Gallie et al., 1988)
   4886..7210    +  CDS            DDS: DADIS_PANGI - Also known as DS
   7231..7248    +  CDS            SET1 (fragment): solubility-enhancement tag derived from T7 phage gene 10B
   7283..7457    +  polyA_signal   CaMV poly(A) signal: cauliflower mosaic virus polyadenylation signal
>Addgene plasmid #227538 | pEPMS1CB0014 | addgene full sequence | sequence record 455192 | Addgene NGS Result
GCAATTGTCTTCTGCACGAAGTGGTTTAAACTATCAGTGTTTGACAGGATATATTGGCGGGTAAACCTAA
GAGAAAAGAGCGTTTATTAGAATAATCGGATATTTAAAAGGGCGTGAAAAGGTTTATCCGTTCGTCCATT
TGTATGTGCATGCCAACCACAGGGTTCCCCAGATCAGGCGCTGGCTGCTGAACCCCCAGCCGGAACTGAC
CCCACAAGGCCCTAGCGTTTGCAATGCACCAGGTCATCATTGACCCAGGCGTGTTCCACCAGGCCGCTGC
CTCGCAACTCTTCGCAGGCTTCGCCGACCTGCTCGCGCCACTTCTTCACGCGGGTGGAATCCGATCCGCA
CATGAGGCGGAAGGTTTCCAGCTTGAGCGGGTACGGCTCCCGGTGCGAGCTGAAATAGTCGAACATCCGT
CGGGCCGTCGGCGACAGCTTGCGGTACTTCTCCCATATGAATTTCGTGTAGTGGTCGCCAGCAAACAGCA
CGACGATTTCCTCGTCGATCAGGACCTGGCAACGGGACGTTTTCTTGCCACGGTCCAGGACGCGGAAGCG
GTGCAGCAGCGACACCGATTCCAGGTGCCCAACGCGGTCGGACGTGAAGCCCATCGCCGTCGCCTGTAGG
CGCGACAGGCATTCCTCGGCCTTCGTGTAATACCGGCCATTGATCGACCAGCCCAGGTCCTGGCAAAGCT
CGTAGAACGTGAAGGTGATCGGCTCGCCGATAGGGGTGCGCTTCGCGTACTCCAACACCTGCTGCCACAC
CAGTTCGTCATCGTCGGCCCGCAGCTCGACGCCGGTGTAGGTGATCTTCACGTCCTTGTTGACGTGGAAA
ATGACCTTGTTTTGCAGCGCCTCGCGCGGGATTTTCTTGTTGCGCGTGGTGAACAGGGCAGAGCGGGCCG
TGTCGTTTGGCATCGCTCGCATCGTGTCCGGCCACGGCGCAATATCGAACAAGGAAAGCTGCATTTCCTT
GATCTGCTGCTTCGTGTGTTTCAGCAACGCGGCCTGCTTGGCCTCGCTGACCTGTTTTGCCAGGTCCTCG
CCGGCGGTTTTTCGCTTCTTGGTCGTCATAGTTCCTCGCGTGTCGATGGTCATCGACTTCGCCAAACCTG
CCGCCTCCTGTTCAAGACGACGCGAACGCTCCACGGCGGCCGATGGCGCGGGCAGGGCAGGGGGAGCCAG
TTGCACGCTGTCGCGCTCGATCTTGGCCGTAGCTTGCTGGACCATCGAGCCGACGGACTGGAAGGTTTCG
CGGGGCGCACGCATGACGGTGCGGCTTGCGATGGTTTCGGCATCCTCGGCGGAAAACCCCGCGTCGATCA
GTTCTTGCCTGTATGCCTTCCGGTCAAACGTCCGATTCATTCACCCTCCTTGCGGGATTGCCCCGACTCA
CGCCGGGGCAATGTGCCCTTATTCCTGATTTGACCCGCCTGGTGCCTTGGTGTCCAGATAATCCACCTTA
TCGGCAATGAAGTCGGTCCCGTAGACCGTCTGGCCGTCCTTCTCGTACTTGGTATTCCGAATCTTGCCCT
GCACGAATACCAGCGACCCCTTGCCCAAATACTTGCCGTGGGCCTCGGCCTGAGAGCCAAAACACTTGAT
GCGGAAGAAGTCGGTGCGCTCCTGCTTGTCGCCGGCATCGTTGCGCCACATCTAGGATCTGCCAGGAACC
GTAAAAAGGCCGCGTTGCTGGCGTTTTTCCATAGGCTCCGCCCCCCTGACGAGCATCACAAAAATCGACG
CTCAAGTCAGAGGTGGCGAAACCCGACAGGACTATAAAGATACCAGGCGTTTCCCCCTGGAAGCTCCCTC
GTGCGCTCTCCTGTTCCGACCCTGCCGCTTACCGGATACCTGTCCGCCTTTCTCCCTTCGGGAAGCGTGG
CGCTTTCTCATAGCTCACGCTGTAGGTATCTCAGTTCGGTGTAGGTCGTTCGCTCCAAGCTGGGCTGTGT
GCACGAACCCCCCGTTCAGCCCGACCGCTGCGCCTTATCCGGTAACTATCGTCTTGAGTCCAACCCGGTA
AGACACGACTTATCGCCACTGGCAGCAGCCACTGGTAACAGGATTAGCAGAGCGAGGTATGTAGGCGGTG
CTACAGAGTTCTTGAAGTGGTGGCCTAACTACGGCTACACTAGAAGAACAGTATTTGGTATCTGCGCTCT
GCTGAAGCCAGTTACCTTCGGAAAAAGAGTTGGTAGCTCTTGATCCGGCAAACAAACCACCGCTGGTAGC
GGTGGTTTTTTTGTTTGCAAGCAGCAGATTACGCGCAGAAAAAAAGGATCTCAAGAAGATCCTTTGATCT
TTTCTACGGGGTCTGACGCTCAGTGGAACGAAAACTCACGTTAAGGGATTTTGGTCATGAGATTATCAAA
AAGGATCTTCACCTAGATCCTTTTAAATTAAAAATGAAGTTTTAAATCAATCTAAAGTATATATGAGTAA
ACTTGGTCTGACAGTTACCAATGCTTAATCAGTGAGGCACCTATCTCAGCGATCTGTCTATTTCGTTCAT
CCATAGTTGCCTGACTCCCCGTCGTGTAGATAACTACGATACGGGAGGGCTTACCATCTGGCCCCAGTGC
TGCAATGATACCGCGAGAACCACGCTCACCGGCTCCAGATTTATCAGCAATAAACCAGCCAGCCGGAAGG
GCCGAGCGCAGAAGTGGTCCTGCAACTTTATCCGCCTCCATCCAGTCTATTAATTGTTGCCGGGAAGCTA
GAGTAAGTAGTTCGCCAGTTAATAGTTTGCGCAACGTTGTTGCCATTGCTACAGGCATCGTGGTGTCACG
CTCGTCGTTTGGTATGGCTTCATTCAGCTCCGGTTCCCAACGATCAAGGCGAGTTACATGATCCCCCATG
TTGTGCAAAAAAGCGGTTAGCTCCTTCGGTCCTCCGATCGTTGTCAGAAGTAAGTTGGCCGCAGTGTTAT
CACTCATGGTTATGGCAGCACTGCATAATTCTCTTACTGTCATGCCATCCGTAAGATGCTTTTCTGTGAC
TGGTGAGTACTCAACCAAGTCATTCTGAGAATAGTGTATGCGGCGACCGAGTTGCTCTTGCCCGGCGTCA
ATACGGGATAATACCGCGCCACATAGCAGAACTTTAAAAGTGCTCATCATTGGAAAACGTTCTTCGGGGC
GAAAACTCTCAAGGATCTTACCGCTGTTGAGATCCAGTTCGATGTAACCCACTCGTGCACCCAACTGATC
TTCAGCATCTTTTACTTTCACCAGCGTTTCTGGGTGAGCAAAAACAGGAAGGCAAAATGCCGCAAAAAAG
GGAATAAGGGCGACACGGAAATGTTGAATACTCATACTCTTCCTTTTTCAATATTATTGAAGCATTTATC
AAGGTTATTGTCTCATGAGCGGATACATATTTGAATGTATTTAGAAAAATAAACAAATAGGGGTTCCGCG
CACGAATTGGCCAGCGCTGCCATTTTTGGGGTGAGGCCGTTCGCGGCCGAGGGGCGCAGCCCCTGGGGGG
ATGGGAGGCCCGCGTTAGCGGGCCGGGAGGGTTCGAGAAGGGGGGGCACCCCCCTTCGGCGTGCGCGGTC
ACGCGCACAGGGCGCAGCCCTGGTTAAAAACAAGGTTTATAAATATTGGTTTAAAAGCAGGTTAAAAGAC
AGGTTAGCGGTGGCCGAAAAACGGGCGGAAACCCTTGCAAATGCTGGATTTTCTGCCTGTGGACAGCCCC
TCAAATGTCAATAGGTGCGCCCCTCATCTGTCAGCACTCTGCCCCTCAAGTGTCAAGGATCGCGCCCCTC
ATCTGTCAGTAGTCGCGCCCCTCAAGTGTCAATACCGCAGGGCACTTATCCCCAGGCTTGTCCACATCAT
CTGTGGGAAACTCGCGTAAAATCAGGCGTTTTCGCCGATTTGCGAGGCTGGCCAGCTCCACGTCGCCGGC
CGAAATCGAGCCTGCCCCTCATCTGTCAACGCCGCGCCGGGTGAGTCGGCCCCTCAAGTGTCAACGTCCG
CCCCTCATCTGTCAGTGAGGGCCAAGTTTTCCGCGAGGTATCCACAACGCCGGCGGCCGCGGTGTCTCGC
ACACGGCTTCGACGGCGTTTCTGGCGCGTTTGCAGGGCCATAGACGGCCGCCAGCCCAGCGGCGAGGGCA
ACCAGCCCGGTGAGCGTCGCAAAGGAGATCCTGATCTGACTGATGGGCTGCCTGTATCGAGTGGTGATTT
TGTGCCGAGCTGCCGGTCGGGGAGCTGTTGGCTGGCTGGTGGCAGGATATATTGTGGTGTAAACAAATTG
ACGCTTAGACAACTTAATAACACATTGCGGACGTTTTTAATGTACTGGGGTGGATGCAGTGGGCCCCACT
CTGTGAAGACAATGCCGAATTCGGATCCGGAGGTCAACATGGTGGAGCACGACACTCTGGTCTACTCCAA
AAATGTCAAAGATACAGTCTCAGAAGATCAAAGGGCTATTGAGACTTTTCAACAAAGGATAATTTCGGGA
AACCTCCTCGGATTCCATTGCCCAGCTATCTGTCACTTCATCGAAAGGACAGTAGAAAAGGAAGGTGGCT
CCTACAAATGCCATCATTGCGATAAAGGAAAGGCTATCATTCAAGATCTCTCTGCCGACAGTGGTCCCAA
AGATGGACCCCCACCCACGAGGAGCATCGTGGAAAAAGAAGAGGTTCCAACCACGTCTACAAAGCAAGTG
GATTGATGTGACATCTCCACTGACGTAAGGGATGACGCACAATCCCACTATCCTTCGCAAGACCCTTCCT
CTATATAAGGAAGTTCATTTCATTTGGAGAGGACACGCTCGAGTATAAGAGCTCATTTTTACAACAATTA
CCAACAACAACAAACAACAAACAACATTACAATTACATTTACAATTATCGATACAATGTGGAAGCTCAAA
ATAGGTGAAAAGAATGGGAAATTCAACATCGGTGATGGAAATGGTGATGAATATTTATATAGCACCAATA
ACTTTGTGGGGAGACAAACTTGGGAGTTCGACCCTGATGCAGGCACGCAGGAAGAACGTGAACAAGTTGA
AAGGTTTCGAGAACAATTTTTGATTAATAAGAAGAAACTTGACATCAGTTGTTGTGCAGATCTGCTCATG
CGAAATCAGCTTATTAAGGAAAGCGGGATCGATCTTCTGAGCGAACCTCCAGTGAGACTTGGAGAGGAGG
AGGATGTGAACTTTGAAGCGGTAACAACCGCAGTTAAAAAAGCAGTTCGATTAAACCGTGCAATTCAAGC
TTGGGATGGTCATTGGCCGGCTGAAAATGCGGGTCCACTCTTCTTCACTCCTCCCCTGATAATTGCCCTA
TACATAAGTGGTACATTGGATACAATCCTAACAGAAGAACACAAGAAGGAGATGATCCGTTATATGTACA
TCCATCAAAATGAAGATGGAGGATGGGGATTCTATATATCAGGCAGAAGTACAATGATAGGGAGTGTCTT
GAACTATGTGGGTCTAAGACTTCTTGGAGAAACTTCATCACCCAATGACAATGGTGATGGTGCGCTTGCT
AAAGGCCGTAAATGGATACTTGATCACGGTGGCGCTACTTCGATTCCTTCGTGGGGCAAGGTGTATCTCT
CGGCGCTTGGAGTGTATGAATGGGCAGGCTGCAACCCTCTTCCTCCAGAATTCTGGCTTTTCCCTTCCTT
TTTGCCTTATCATCCTGCAAAAATGTGGTGTTACTGCAGAACCACATACATGCCAATGTCATACTTGTAT
GGTAGAAGCTTTCATGGGCCTATTACAGACCTTGTTATATCATTGAGAGAAGAGATTCATGTCATTCCTT
ACCACCAGATTAATTGGAACAAACAACGACATAATTGTTGCAAGGAGGATCTGTACTACCCCCACACCTA
CATCCAAGATCTCTTATGGGATGGACTTCATTATTTTAGCGAGCCACTTATCACAAAATGGCCCTTTAAG
AAGTTAAGAGAGAAGGGACTCCAAAGAGTTTTGGAGCTAATGCAATATAACGCTGAGGAAGGACGTTACA
TAACCATGGGTTGCGTGGAAAAGGCTTTACAGATGATGTGTTTCTTTGCCCTGGATCCAAATGGAATTGA
CTTCAAACGACACCTTGCTAGACTGCCGGATTACTTGTGGATGGCGGAGGATGGTATGAAGATGCAAAGT
TTTGGTAGCCAGTTATGGGATTGCACTCTTGTGACTCAAGCAATTCTCTCAAGTGATATGGTTGACGAGT
ATGGAGATTCACTAAAAAAAGCTCACTTTTACTTGAAAGAATCACAGATAAAAGAGAACCCAAAAGGAGA
TTTCGCAAATATGTGTCGCCAATTTACAAAAGGGGCATGGACTTTCTCCGATCAAGATCAAGGTTGGGTC
GTTTCAGATTGCACCGCTGAAGCTTTGAAGTGTTTAATGGCGTTGTCGCAAATGCCACAAGAAATTGTCG
GAGAAAAGGCTGAAGTGGAGCAATTATATGATGCTGTGAATGTCCTTCTTTACCTACAAAGTCCACAAAG
TGGTGGTTTTGCAATTTGGGAGGCACCAGTCCCAAAACCATATTTAGAGAAATTAAACCCTTCAGAACTT
TTTGCGGACATAGTGGTGGAAAGAGAGCATGTTGAATGTACAGGCTCCATAATTCAGGCTCTACAAACGT
TCAAAGATCTACATCCAGGGCATCGTGAGAAAGAAATCGAAGTTGCTATTGAAAAAGGCATACACTTTTT
GGAAAACAGGCAACAAGAAAATGGTTCATGGTATGGTTATTGGGGTATATGTTATCTCTATGGCACATAT
TTTGTGCTTCAAGGATTAGTATCTTGTGGGAAAACATATGAAAATAGTGAAGCAGTTCGAAAAGCTGTCA
ATTTTTTCCTCTCAACACAGAACTCAGAAGGTGGTTGGGGAGAGAACTTTGAGTCATGCCCACAAGAGAA
ATTTATACCTTTGGAGGGGAACCGAACAAATTTGGTGCAAACTTCATGGGCATTGCTCGGTCTTTTATGT
GGTGGACAGGCTGAAAGGGATCAGACACCATTACACAAGGCAGCAAAATTACTTATAAATGGGCAAATGG
ATGACGGAGATTTTCCTCAACAGGAAATAACGGGAGTGTACATGAAGAATTGCATGTTACATTATGCAGA
ATATAGGAACACTTTTCCCCTATGGGCGCTCGCTGAGTATCGAAAGCGTGTTTGGTTGCCAAAACAAGAA
AACGGTTCGTAAGTCGACCGGCTGCTAACAAAGCCCGAGCTTCTCTAGCTAGAGTCGATCGACAAGCTCG
AGTTTCTCCATAATAATGTGTGAGTAGTTCCCAGATAAGGGAATTAGGGTTCCTATAGGGTTTCGCTCAT
GTGTTGAGCATATAAGAAACCCTTAGTATGTATTTGTATTTGTAAAATACTTCTATCAATAAAATTTCTA
ATTCCTAAAACCAAAATCCAGTACTAAAATCCAGATCGCT
